>Addgene plasmid #11734 | pCMV5B-HA-Smad2 | addgene full sequence | sequence record 372918 | Addgene NGS Result
GCTTGGCACTGTCCTCTCATGCGTTGGGTCCACTCAGTAGATGCCTGTTGAATTGGGTACGCGGCCAGCT
TGGCTGTGGAATGTGTGTCAGTTAGGGTGTGGAAAGTCCCCAGGCTCCCCAGCAGGCAGAAGTATGCAAA
GCATGCATCTCAATTAGTCAGCAACCAGGTGTGGAAAGTCCCCAGGCTCCCCAGCAGGCAGAAGTATGCA
AAGCATGCATCTCAATTAGTCAGCAACCATAGTCCCGCCCCTAACTCCGCCCATCCCGCCCCTAACTCCG
CCCAGTTCCGCCCATTCTCCGCCCCATGGCTGACTAATTTTTTTTATTTATGCAGAGGCCGAGGCCGCCT
CGGCCTCTGAGCTATTCCAGAAGTAGTGAGGAGGCTTTTTTGGAGGCCTAGGCTTTTGCAAAAAGCTCCT
CGAGGAACTGAAAAACCAGAAAGTTAATTCCCTATAGTGAGTCGTATTAAATTCGTAATCATGTCATAGC
TGTTTCCTGTGTGAAATTGTTATCCGCTCACAATTCCACACAACATACGAGCCGGAAGCATAAAGTGTAA
AGCCTGGGGTGCCTAATGAGTGAGCTAACTCACATTAATTGCGTTGCGCTCACTGCCCGCTTTCCAGTCG
GGAAACCTGTCGTGCCAGCTGCATTAATGAATCGGCCAACGCGCGGGGAGAGGCGGTTTGCGTATTGGGC
GCTCTTCCGCTTCCTCGCTCACTGACTCGCTGCGCTCGGTCGTTCGGCTGCGGCGAGCGGTATCAGCTCA
CTCAAAGGCGGTAATACGGTTATCCACAGAATCAGGGGATAACGCAGGAAAGAACATGTGAGCAAAAGGC
CAGCAAAAGGCCAGGAACCGTAAAAAGGCCGCGTTGCTGGCGTTTTTCCATAGGCTCCGCCCCCCTGACG
AGCATCACAAAAATCGACGCTCAAGTCAGAGGTGGCGAAACCCGACAGGACTATAAAGATACCAGGCGTT
TCCCCCTGGAAGCTCCCTCGTGCGCTCTCCTGTTCCGACCCTGCCGCTTACCGGATACCTGTCCGCCTTT
CTCCCTTCGGGAAGCGTGGCGCTTTCTCATAGCTCACGCTGTAGGTATCTCAGTTCGGTGTAGGTCGTTC
GCTCCAAGCTGGGCTGTGTGCACGAACCCCCCGTTCAGCCCGACCGCTGCGCCTTATCCGGTAACTATCG
TCTTGAGTCCAACCCGGTAAGACACGACTTATCGCCACTGGCAGCAGCCACTGGTAACAGGATTAGCAGA
GCGAGGTATGTAGGCGGTGCTACAGAGTTCTTGAAGTGGTGGCCTAACTACGGCTACACTAGAAGAACAG
TATTTGGTATCTGCGCTCTGCTGAAGCCAGTTACCTTCGGAAAAAGAGTTGGTAGCTCTTGATCCGGCAA
ACAAACCACCGCTGGTAGCGGTGGTTTTTTTGTTTGCAAGCAGCAGATTACGCGCAGAAAAAAAGGATCT
CAAGAAGATCCTTTGATCTTTTCTACGGGGTCTGACGCTCAGTGGAACGAAAACTCACGTTAAGGGATTT
TGGTCATGAGATTATCAAAAAGGATCTTCACCTAGATCCTTTTAAATTAAAAATGAAGTTTTAAATCAAT
CTAAAGTATATATGAGTAAACTTGGTCTGACAGTTACCAATGCTTAATCAGTGAGGCACCTATCTCAGCG
ATCTGTCTATTTCGTTCATCCATAGTTGCCTGACTCCCCGTCGTGTAGATAACTACGATACGGGAGGGCT
TACCATCTGGCCCCAGTGCTGCAATGATACCGCGAGACCCACGCTCACCGGCTCCAGATTTATCAGCAAT
AAACCAGCCAGCCGGAAGGGCCGAGCGCAGAAGTGGTCCTGCAACTTTATCCGCCTCCATCCAGTCTATT
AATTGTTGCCGGGAAGCTAGAGTAAGTAGTTCGCCAGTTAATAGTTTGCGCAACGTTGTTGCCATTGCTA
CAGGCATCGTGGTGTCACGCTCGTCGTTTGGTATGGCTTCATTCAGCTCCGGTTCCCAACGATCAAGGCG
AGTTACATGATCCCCCATGTTGTGCAAAAAAGCGGTTAGCTCCTTCGGTCCTCCGATCGTTGTCAGAAGT
AAGTTGGCCGCAGTGTTATCACTCATGGTTATGGCAGCACTGCATAATTCTCTTACTGTCATGCCATCCG
TAAGATGCTTTTCTGTGACTGGTGAGTACTCAACCAAGTCATTCTGAGAATAGTGTATGCGGCGACCGAG
TTGCTCTTGCCCGGCGTCAATACGGGATAATACCGCGCCACATAGCAGAACTTTAAAAGTGCTCATCATT
GGAAAACGTTCTTCGGGGCGAAAACTCTCAAGGATCTTACCGCTGTTGAGATCCAGTTCGATGTAACCCA
CTCGTGCACCCAACTGATCTTCAGCATCTTTTACTTTCACCAGCGTTTCTGGGTGAGCAAAAACAGGAAG
GCAAAATGCCGCAAAAAAGGGAATAAGGGCGACACGGAAATGTTGAATACTCATACTCTTCCTTTTTCAA
TATTATTGAAGCATTTATCAGGGTTATTGTCTCATGAGCGGATACATATTTGAATGTATTTAGAAAAATA
AACAAATAGGGGTTCCGCGCACATTTCCCCGAAAAGTGCCACCTG
[124 nt withheld, positions 2636-2759]
C
[91 nt withheld, positions 2761-2851]
A
[49 nt withheld, positions 2853-2901]
CCTTTGACGTTGGAGTCCACGTTCTTT
[37 nt withheld, positions 2929-2965]
ACCCTATCTCGGTCTATTCTTTTGATTTATAAGGGATTTTGCCGATTTCGGCCTATTGGTTAAAAAATGA
GCTGATTTAACAAAAATTTAACGCGAATTTTAACAAAATATTAACGCTTACAATTTCCATTCGCCATTCA
GGCTGCGCAACTGTTGGGAAGGGCGATCGGTGCGGGCCTCTTCGCTATTACGCCAGCTGGCGAAAGGGGG
ATGTGCTGCAAGGCGATTAAGTTGGGTAACGCCAGGGTTTTCCCAGTCACGACGTTGTAAAACGACGGCC
AGTGCCAAGCTGATCTATACATTGAATCAATATTGGCAATTAGCCATATTAGTCATTGGTTATATAGCAT
AAATCAATATTGGCTATTGGCCATTGCATACGTTGTATCTATATCATAATATGTACATTTATATTGGCTC
ATGTCCAATATGACCGCCATGTTGACATTGATTATTGACTAGTTATTAATAGTAATCAATTACGGGGTCA
TTAGTTCATAGCCCATATATGGAGTTCCGCGTTACATAACTTACGGTAAATGGCCCGCCTGGCTGACCGC
CCAACGACCCCCGCCCATTGACGTCAATAATGACGTATGTTCCCATAGTAACGCCAATAGGGACTTTCCA
TTGACGTCAATGGGTGGAGTATTTACGGTAAACTGCCCACTTGGCAGTACATCAAGTGTATCATATGCCA
AGTCCGCCCCCTATTGACGTCAATGACGGTAAATGGCCCGCCTGGCATTATGCCCAGTACATGACCTTAC
GGGACTTTCCTACTTGGCAGTACATCTACGTATTAGTCATCGCTATTACCATGGTGATGCGGTTTTGGCA
GTACACCAATGGGCGTGGATAGCGGTTTGACTCACGGGGATTTCCAAGTCTCCACCCCATTGACGTCAAT
GGGAGTTTGTTTTGGCACCAAAATCAACGGGACTTTCCAAAATGTCGTAATAACCCCGCCCCGTTGACGC
AAATGGGCGGTAGGCGTGTACGGTGGGAGGTCTATATAAGCAGAGCTCGTTTAGTGAACCGTCAGAATTG
ATCTGGTACCACGCGTATCGATACCATGTATGATGTTCCTGATTATGCTAGCCTCGGTCGACAATCGTCC
ATCTTGCCATTCACGCCGCCAGTTGTGAAGAGACTGCTGGGATGGAAGAAGTCAGCTGGTGGGTCTGGAG
GAGCAGGCGGAGGAGAGCAGAATGGGCAGGAAGAAAAGTGGTGTGAGAAAGCAGTGAAAAGTCTGGTGAA
GAAGCTAAAGAAAACAGGACGATTAGATGAGCTTGAGAAAGCCATCACCACTCAAAACTGTAATACTAAA
TGTGTTACCATACCAAGCACTTGCTCTGAAATTTGGGGACTGAGTACACCAAATACGATAGATCAGTGGG
ATACAACAGGCCTTTACAGCTTCTCTGAACAAACCAGGTCTCTTGATGGTCGTCTCCAGGTATCCCATCG
AAAAGGATTGCCACATGTTATATATTGCCGATTATGGCGCTGGCCTGATCTTCACAGTCATCATGAACTC
AAGGCAATTGAAAACTGCGAATATGCTTTTAATCTTAAAAAGGATGAAGTATGTGTAAACCCTTACCACT
ATCAGAGAGTTGAGACACCAGTTTTGCCTCCAGTATTAGTGCCCCGACACACCGAGATCCTAACAGAACT
TCCGCCTCTGGATGACTATACTCACTCCATTCCAGAAAACACTAACTTCCCAGCAGGAATTGAGCCACAG
AGTAATTATATTCCAGAAACGCCACCTCCTGGATATATCAGTGAAGATGGAGAAACAAGTGACCAACAGT
TGAATCAAAGTATGGACACAGGCTCTCCAGCAGAACTATCTCCTACTACTCTTTCCCCTGTTAATCATAG
CTTGGATTTACAGCCAGTTACTTACTCAGAACCTGCATTTTGGTGTTCGATAGCATATTATGAATTAAAT
CAGAGGGTTGGAGAAACCTTCCATGCATCACAGCCCTCACTCACTGTAGATGGCTTTACAGACCCATCAA
ATTCAGAGAGGTTCTGCTTAGGTTTACTCTCCAATGTTAACCGAAATGCCACGGTAGAAATGACAAGAAG
GCATATAGGAAGAGGAGTGCGCTTATACTACATAGGTGGGGAAGTTTTTGCTGAGTGCCTAAGTGATAGT
GCAATCTTTGTGCAGAGCCCCAATTGTAATCAGAGATATGGCTGGCACCCTGCAACAGTGTGTAAAATTC
CACCAGGCTGTAATCTGAAGATCTTCAACAACCAGGAATTTGCTGCTCTTCTGGCTCAGTCTGTTAATCA
GGGTTTTGAAGCCGTCTATCAGCTAACTAGAATGTGCACCATAAGAATGAGTTTTGTGAAAGGGTGGGGA
GCAGAATACCGAAGGCAGACGGTAACAAGTACTCCTTGCTGGATTGAACTTCATCTGAATGGACCTCTAC
AGTGGTTGGACAAAGTATTAACTCAGATGGGATCCCCTTCAGTGCGTTGCTCAAGCATGTCATAATCTAG
ACCCGGGTGGCATCCCTGTGACCCCTCCCCAGTGCCTCTCCTGGCCCTGGAAGTTGCCACTCCAGTGCCC
ACCAGCCTTGTCCTAATAAAATTAAGTTGCATCATTTTGTCTGACTAGGTGTCCTTCTATAATATTATGG
GGTGGAGGGGGGTGGTATGGAGCAAGGGGCAAGTTGGGAAGACAACCTGTAGGGCCTGCGGGGTCTATTG
GGAACCAAGCTGGAGTGCAGTGGCACAATCTTGGCTCACTGCAATCTCCGCCTCCTGGGTTCAAGCGATT
CTCCTGCCTCAGCCTCCCGAGTTGTTGGGATTCCAGGCATGCATGACCAGGCTCAGCTAATTTTTGTTTT
TTTGGTAGAGACGGGGTTTCACCATATTGGCCAGGCTGGTCTCCAACTCCTAATCTCAGGTGATCTACCC
ACCTTGGCCTCCCAAATTGCTGGGATTACAGGCGTGAACCACTGCTCCCTTCCCTGTCCTTCTGATTTTA
AAATAACTATACCAGCAGGAGGACGTCCAGACACAGCATAGGCTACCTGGCCATGCCCAACCGGTGGGAC
ATTTGAGTTGCTT
Features (pLannotate 1.2.2; 15 found; start..end, strand, type, name):
     83..412     +  promoter       SV40 promoter: SV40 enhancer and early promoter
    451..469     -  promoter       T7 promoter: promoter for bacteriophage T7 RNA polymerase
    507..523     -  protein_bind   lac operator: The lac repressor binds to the lac operator to inhibit transcription in E. coli. This inhibition can be relieved by adding lactose or isopropyl-β-D-thiogalactopyranoside (IPTG). lac repressor encoded by lacI
    531..561     -  promoter       lac promoter: promoter for the E. coli lac operon
    576..597     -  protein_bind   CAP binding site: CAP binding activates transcription in the presence of cAMP. E. coli catabolite activator protein
    610..702     -  CDS            lacI (fragment): lac repressor; lacI; The lac repressor binds to the lac operator to inhibit transcription in E. coli. This inhibition can be relieved by adding lactose or isopropyl-β-D-thiogalactopyranoside (IPTG).
    885..1473    -  rep_origin     ori: high-copy-number ColE1/pMB1/pBR322/pUC origin of replication
   1644..2504    -  CDS            AmpR: β-lactamase; bla; confers resistance to ampicillin, carbenicillin, and related antibiotics
   2505..2609    -  promoter       AmpR promoter: bla
   2636..3064    +  rep_origin     f1 ori (sequence partly withheld): f1 bacteriophage origin of replication; arrow indicates direction of (+) strand synthesis
   3095..3249    -  CDS            lacZα (fragment): LacZα fragment of β-galactosidase; lacZ fragment
   3409..3788    +  enhancer       CMV enhancer: human cytomegalovirus immediate early enhancer
   3790..3989    +  promoter       CMV promoter: human cytomegalovirus (CMV) immediate early promoter
   4080..5477    +  CDS            SMAD2: SMAD2_HUMAN - Also known as MADH2, MADR2. Experimental evidence at protein level: Swiss-Prot protein existence level 1. Receptor-regulated SMAD (R-SMAD) that is an intracellular signal transducer and transcriptional modulator activated by TGF-beta (transforming growth factor) and activin type 1 receptor kinases. Binds the TRE element in the promoter region of many genes that are regulated by TGF-beta and, on formation of the SMAD2/SMAD4 complex, activates transcription. May act as a tumor suppressor in colorectal carcinoma. Positively regulates PDPK1 kinase activity by stimulating its dissocia
   5490..54      +  polyA_signal   hGH poly(A) signal (across the origin): human growth hormone polyadenylation signal
