[The description below was written by a language model from this plasmid's Addgene catalogue record and pLannotate feature annotations shown in this document.]
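Description:
pCMV5B-HA-Smad2 is a mammalian expression plasmid built on the pCMV5B backbone (about 4.7 kb) that carries the human SMAD2 coding sequence (about 1.4 kb), giving a sequenced construct of roughly 6.1 kb. In bacteria it is maintained as a high-copy plasmid through a ColE1/pUC-type origin and selected with ampicillin via the β-lactamase gene. An f1 bacteriophage origin is also present, along with remnants of a cloning-vector lac region (lac promoter and operator, CAP site, short lacI and lacZα fragments) and a T7 promoter, all of which lie outside the expression cassette.

The expression unit consists of the human cytomegalovirus immediate-early enhancer and promoter, followed by the SMAD2 open reading frame and the human growth hormone polyadenylation signal, which spans the numbering origin of the circular sequence. The insert was cloned between SalI and SmaI sites, both retained. The catalogue entry records an HA epitope tag at the N terminus of SMAD2. The feature table does not annotate the tag separately, but there is a short unannotated gap between the CMV promoter and the start of the SMAD2 annotation where it would be expected to lie. An SV40 enhancer/early promoter segment lies downstream of the poly(A) signal; no mammalian selection marker is annotated or listed.

SMAD2 (also known as MADR2) is a receptor-regulated SMAD that transduces TGF-β and activin receptor signals and partners with SMAD4 to activate transcription. The plasmid suits transient overexpression of HA-tagged SMAD2 in mammalian cells, allowing detection or immunoprecipitation through the tag in studies of TGF-β signalling, the context of the associated publication on this gene and its mutation in colorectal carcinoma.
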