Addgene plasmid #11734: pCMV5B-HA-Smad2
Depositing lab: Jeff Wrana. Depositing organization: Sinai Health System. Publication: MADR2 maps to 18q21 and encodes a TGFbeta-regulated MAD-related protein that is functionally mutated in colorectal carcinoma. Eppert K, Scherer SW, Ozcelik H, Pirone R, Hoodless P, Kim H, Tsui LC, Bapat B, Gallinger S, Andrulis IL, Thomsen GH, Wrana JL, Attisano L. Cell. 1996 Aug 23. 86(4):543-52. 10.1016/S0092-8674(00)80128-2 PubMed 8752209.
Backbone
  Vector backbone: pCMV5B
  Backbone size w/o insert (bp): 4700
  Vector type: Mammalian Expression
Growth in bacteria
  Bacterial resistance: Ampicillin, 100 μg/mL
  Growth temperature: 37°C
  Growth strain: DH5alpha
  Copy number: High Copy
Gene/Insert
  Gene/Insert name: SMAD2
  Species: H. sapiens (human)
  Insert size (bp): 1400
  GenBank ID: AF027964
  Entrez Gene: SMAD2 (a.k.a. CHTD8, JV18, JV18-1, LDS6, MADH2, MADR2, hMAD-2, hSMAD2)
  Tag / fusion protein: HA (N terminal on insert)
  Cloning method: Restriction Enzyme; 5′ cloning site SalI (not destroyed); 3′ cloning site SmaI (not destroyed)
  Sequencing primers: 5′ CMV-F
Terms and licenses: Academic/Nonprofit Terms; Industry Terms
How to cite: pCMV5B-HA-Smad2 was a gift from Jeff Wrana (Addgene plasmid # 11734 ; http://n2t.net/addgene:11734 ; RRID:Addgene_11734)
