>Addgene plasmid #11734 | pCMV5B-HA-Smad2 | addgene partial sequence | sequence record 18429 | CMV-F 5'-CGCAAATGGGCGGTAGGCGTG-3'
GCGTATCGATACCATGTATGATGTTCCTGATTATGCTAGCCTCGGTCGACAATCGTCCATCTTGCCATTC
ACGCCGCCAGTTGTGAAGAGACTGCTGGGATGGAAGAAGTCAGCTGGTGGGTCTGGAGGAGCAGGCGGAG
GAGAGCAGAATGGGCAGGAAGAAAAGTGGTGTGAGAAAGCAGTGAAAAGTCTGGTGAAGAAGCTAAAGAA
AACAGGACGATTAGATGAGCTTGAGAAAGCCATCACCACTCAAAACTGTAATACTAAATGTGTTACCATA
CCAAGCACTTGCTCTGAAATTTGGGGACTGAGTACACCAAATACGATAGATCAGTGGGATACAACAGGCC
TTTACAGCTTCTCTGAACAAACCAGGTCTCTTGATGGTCGTCTCCAGGTATCCCATCGAAAAGGATTGCC
ACATGTTATATATTGCCGATTATGGCGCTGGCCTGATCTTCACAGTCATCATGAACTCAAGGCAATTGAA
AACTGCGAATATGCTTTTAATCTTAAAAAGGATGAAGTATGTGTAAACCCTTACCACTATCAGAGAGTTG
AGACACCAGTTTTGCCTCCAGTATTAGTGCCCCGACACACCGAGATCCTAACAGAACTTCCGCCTCTGGA
TGACTATACTCACTCCATTCCAGAAAACACTAACTTCCCAGCAGGAATTGAGCCACAGAGT
